Addgene plasmid #230433: AiP11922 - pAAV-3xSP10ins-AiE0310m-minRho-SYFP2-WPRE3-BGHpA (Alias: CN1922)
Purpose: AiE0310m is an enhancer sequence, designed to drive AAV-mediated transgene expression in specific populations of brain cells
Depositing lab: Allen Institute for Brain Science & Jonathan Ting. Depositing organization: Allen Institute. Publication: A suite of enhancer AAVs and transgenic mouse lines for genetic access to cortical cell types. Ben-Simon Y, Hooper M, Narayan S, Daigle TL, Dwivedi D, Way SW, Oster A, Stafford DA, Mich JK, Taormina MJ, Martinez RA, Opitz-Araya X, Roth JR, Alexander JR, Allen S, Amster A, Arbuckle J, Ayala A, Baker PM, Bakken TE, Barcelli T, Barta S, Bendrick J, Bertagnolli D, Bielstein C, Bishwakarma P, Bowlus J, Boyer G, Brouner K, Casian B, Casper T, Chakka AB, Chakrabarty R, Chance RK, Chavan S, Clark M, Colbert K, Collman F, Daniel S, Departee M, DiValentin P, Donadio N, Dotson N, Egdorf T, Fliss T, Gabitto M, Garcia J, Gary A, Gasperini M, Gloe J, Goldy J, Gore BB, Graybuck L, Greisman N, Haeseleer F, Halterman C, Haradon Z, Hastings SD, Helback O, Ho W, Hockemeyer D, Huang C, Huff S, Hunker A, Johansen N, Jones D, Juneau Z, Kalmbach B, Kannan M, Khem S, Kussick E, Kutsal R, Larsen R, Lee C, Lee AY, Leibly M, Lenz GH, Li S, Liang E, Lusk N, Madigan Z, Malloy J, Malone J, McCue R, Melchor J, Mollenkopf T, Moosman S, Morin E, Newman D, Ng L, Ngo K, Omstead V, Otto S, Oyama A, Pena N, Pham T, Phillips E, Pom CA, Potekhina L, Ransford S, Ray PL, Rette D, Reynoldson C, Rimorin C, Rocha D, Ruiz A, Sanchez REA, Sawyer L, Sedeno-Cortes A, Sevigny JP, Shapovalova N, Shepard N, Shulga L, Sigler AR, Siverts L, Soliman S, Somasundaram S, Staats B, Stewart K, Szelenyi E, Tieu M, Trader C, Tran A, van Velthoven CTJ, Walker M, Wang Y, Weed N, Wirthlin M, Wood T, Wynalda B, Yao Z, Zhou T, Ariza J, Dee N, Reding M, Ronellenfitch K, Mufti S, Sunkin SM, Smith KA, Esposito L, Waters J, Thyagarajan B, Yao S, Lein ES, Zeng H, Levi BP, Ngai J, Ting JT, Tasic B. Cell. 2025 May 16:S0092-8674(25)00513-6. doi: 10.1016/j.cell.2025.05.002. PubMed 40403729.
Backbone
  Vector backbone: pAAV2
  Vector type: AAV
Growth in bacteria
  Bacterial resistance: Ampicillin, 100 μg/mL
  Growth temperature: 37°C
  Growth strain: NEB Stable
  Copy number: High Copy
Gene/Insert
  Gene/Insert name: SYFP2
  Species: Synthetic
  Promoter: minRho
  Cloning method: Gibson Cloning
Terms and licenses: Academic/Nonprofit Terms; Industry Terms: Not Available to Industry
How to cite: AiP11922 - pAAV-3xSP10ins-AiE0310m-minRho-SYFP2-WPRE3-BGHpA (Alias: CN1922) was a gift from Allen Institute for Brain Science & Jonathan Ting (Addgene plasmid # 230433 ; http://n2t.net/addgene:230433 ; RRID:Addgene_230433)
