[The description below was written by a language model from this plasmid's Addgene catalogue record and pLannotate feature annotations shown in this document.]
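Description:
AiP11922 - pAAV-3xSP10ins-AiE0310m-minRho-SYFP2-WPRE3-BGHpA (alias CN1922) is an AAV transfer plasmid of about 5 kb built on a pAAV2 backbone. It is used to package a recombinant AAV genome that reports the activity of a candidate brain cell-type enhancer. In bacteria it is maintained at high copy from a ColE1/pUC-type origin and selected with ampicillin through the bla gene and its own promoter. An f1 phage origin is also present, along with short remnants of the pBR322 bom and rop regions. The annotation finds one complete AAV2 inverted terminal repeat downstream of the cassette and only short ITR fragments at the upstream end. Partial detection of this kind is common for these repeat-rich elements in sequenced plasmids. The ITRs delimit the DNA that is replicated and packaged into capsids when rep/cap and helper functions are supplied in trans.

Between the ITRs, the construct name indicates a triple SP10 insulator element (3xSP10ins), followed by the enhancer AiE0310m and a minimal rhodopsin promoter (minRho). None of these three parts is annotated in the feature table, but they would fall in the unannotated stretch upstream of the reporter. The minimal promoter is expected to have little activity alone, so expression depends on the enhancer. The reporter is SYFP2, a fast-maturing monomeric yellow fluorescent protein. It is followed by WPRE3, a shortened woodchuck posttranscriptional element that appears as two WPRE fragments and boosts transcript expression while saving packaging space. A bovine growth hormone polyadenylation signal ends the cassette.

The record states that AiE0310m is designed to drive AAV-mediated transgene expression in specific brain cell populations, but it does not name the targeted population. The associated work concerns enhancer AAVs for genetic access to cortical cell types.
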