Features (pLannotate 1.2.2; 14 found; start..end, strand, type, name):
     12..39      +  repeat_region  AAV2 ITR (fragment): inverted terminal repeat of adeno-associated virus serotype 2 inverted
     68..95      +  repeat_region  AAV2 ITR (fragment): inverted terminal repeat of adeno-associated virus serotype 2 inverted
   1023..1739    +  CDS            SYFP2: SYFP2 is a basic (constitutively fluorescent) yellow fluorescent protein published in 2006, derived from Aequorea victoria. It is reported to be a very rapidly-maturing monomer with moderate acid sensitivity.
   1779..1936    +  misc_feature   WPRE (fragment): woodchuck hepatitis virus posttranscriptional regulatory element
   1942..2022    +  misc_feature   WPRE (fragment): woodchuck hepatitis virus posttranscriptional regulatory element
   2039..2150    +  polyA_signal   bGH poly(A) signal: bovine growth hormone polyadenylation signal
   2268..2408    +  repeat_region  AAV2 ITR: inverted terminal repeat of adeno-associated virus serotype 2 inverted
   2413..2464    -  misc_feature   bom (fragment): basis of mobility region from pBR322
   2483..2938    +  rep_origin     f1 ori (sequence partly withheld): f1 bacteriophage origin of replication; arrow indicates direction of (+) strand synthesis
   2939..2988    -  misc_feature   bom (fragment): basis of mobility region from pBR322
   3090..3125    -  CDS            rop (fragment): Rop protein, which maintains plasmids at low copy number; rop
   3220..3324    +  promoter       AmpR promoter: bla
   3325..4185    +  CDS            AmpR: β-lactamase; bla; confers resistance to ampicillin, carbenicillin, and related antibiotics
   4356..4944    +  rep_origin     ori: high-copy-number ColE1/pMB1/pBR322/pUC origin of replication
>Addgene plasmid #230433 | AiP11922 - pAAV-3xSP10ins-AiE0310m-minRho-SYFP2-WPRE3-BGHpA (Alias: CN1922) | addgene full sequence | sequence record 470924 | Addgene NGS Result
CCTGCAGGCAGCTGCGCGCTCGCTCGCTCACTGAGGCCGCCCGGGCGTCGGGCGACCTTTGGTCGCCCGG
CCTCAGTGAGCGAGCGAGCGCGCAGAGAGGGAGTGGCCAACTCCATCACTAGGGGTTCCTGCGGCCGCAC
GCGCCGGTACCGAAGCTACCCCTAACACACTATTCTACACACAGAAAATGCTCTTCACTAGGAAGCTACC
CCTAACACACTATTCTACACACAGAAAATGCTCTTCACTAGGAAGCTACCCCTAACACACTATTCTACAC
ACAGAAAATGCTCTTCACTAGACGCGTATCCCTGGAGATGAGGAGTCCTCTCTGGCAGGGTCCCCTCACT
CTAGAGCAGCCCCTATCCCAGGCCCCCTAGGAGTCTCTAATTAAAGGGCCGGCACGCCCCTCTGGGACTC
ATTAGGCCCGCTGTGCAGAGAACATTTAATCATTGCTCAGAGCATCGATTGGAAAATCAATTTCTTTGTC
TCTTCGCACGAGGCGCGCTGGAGAAGTGGGGGGAGTGCTGACCTCCTTCTGCTGCCGTGTAAAGCGCTGC
ACATTTAATCAGGGAACAGAAATCAATTAGCCACTTACGAGGTTGGCTTTAGTTACCGAGTCGGCAAGGC
CCGCGCCACAGCTCAGCCGCTGACAGTAGCGAATCTCCTCCTCTCGGCCCTGCTGCATGGCTCTGTCTCC
CTCCCTGTATCTCTCTGGCTTCCTTCTTTCCCAGAGTGCTCTGGGTTCTCACCATCTTGGCAGATCCTCA
CAGAACTCCAAACAAGTCCCGAGAAGCCTTCCTAATGCCCAGTCTCCTCGGCCACCTTCTTGTTCTCAGC
TCTAGACGTTTCAAGAGAGCTCGATTCAGCCGGGAGCTTAGGGAGGGGAGGTCACTTCATAAGGGCTTGG
GGGGGGAGTTGGAGCCACGAGTCGTCCAGCCGGAGCCCCGTGTGGCTGTGCTCCGGCCTCAGAAGCATCC
CCGGATCCAGATCTTTCGAAGCTAGCGCTACCGGTCGCCACCATGGTGAGCAAGGGCGAGGAGCTGTTCA
CCGGGGTGGTGCCCATCCTGGTCGAGCTGGACGGCGACGTAAACGGCCACAAGTTCAGCGTGTCCGGCGA
GGGCGAGGGCGATGCCACCTACGGCAAGCTGACCCTGAAGCTGATCTGCACCACCGGCAAGCTGCCCGTG
CCCTGGCCCACCCTCGTGACCACCCTGGGCTACGGCGTGCAGTGCTTCGCCCGCTACCCCGACCACATGA
AGCAGCACGACTTCTTCAAGTCCGCCATGCCCGAAGGCTACGTCCAGGAGCGCACCATCTTCTTCAAGGA
CGACGGCAACTACAAGACCCGCGCCGAGGTGAAGTTCGAGGGCGACACCCTGGTGAACCGCATCGAGCTG
AAGGGCATCGACTTCAAGGAGGACGGCAACATCCTGGGGCACAAGCTGGAGTACAACTACAACAGCCACA
ACGTCTATATCACCGCCGACAAGCAGAAGAACGGCATCAAGGCCAACTTCAAGATCCGCCACAACATCGA
GGACGGCGGCGTGCAGCTCGCCGACCACTACCAGCAGAACACCCCCATCGGCGACGGCCCCGTGCTGCTG
CCCGACAACCACTACCTGAGCTACCAGTCCAAGCTGAGCAAAGACCCCAACGAGAAGCGCGATCACATGG
TCCTGCTGGAGTTCGTGACCGCCGCCGGGATCACTCTCGGCATGGACGAGCTGTACAAGTAAGTCGACGG
CGCGCCGCGGCCGCGAATTCGATATCATAATCAACCTCTGGATTACAAAATTTGTGAAAGATTGACTGGT
ATTCTTAACTATGTTGCTCCTTTTACGCTATGTGGATACGCTGCTTTAATGCCTTTGTATCATGCTATTG
CTTCCCGTATGGCTTTCATTTTCTCCTCCTTGTATAAATCCTGGTTAGTTCTTGCCACGGCGGAACTCAT
CGCCGCCTGCCTTGCCCGCTGCTGGACAGGGGCTCGGCTGTTGGGCACTGACAATTCCGTGGCTCGAGAG
ATCTTCGACTGTGCCTTCTAGTTGCCAGCCATCTGTTGTTTGCCCCTCCCCCGTGCCTTCCTTGACCCTG
GAAGGTGCCACTCCCACTGTCCTTTCCTAATAAAATGAGGAAATTGCATCGCATTGTCTGAGTAGGTGTC
ATTCTATTCTGGGGGGTGGGGTGGGGCAGGACAGCAAGGGGGAGGATTGGGAAGACAATAGCAGGCATGA
GATCTCACGTGCGGACCGAGCGGCCGCAGGAACCCCTAGTGATGGAGTTGGCCACTCCCTCTCTGCGCGC
TCGCTCGCTCACTGAGGCCGGGCGACCAAAGGTCGCCCGACGCCCGGGCTTTGCCCGGGCGGCCTCAGTG
AGCGAGCGAGCGCGCAGCTGCCTGCAGGGGCGCCTGATGCGGTATTTTCTCCTTACGCATCTGTGCGGTA
TTTCACACCGCATA
[95 nt withheld, positions 2465-2559]
T
[46 nt withheld, positions 2561-2606]
C
[141 nt withheld, positions 2608-2748]
CCTTTGACGTTGGAGTCCACGTTCTTT
[37 nt withheld, positions 2776-2812]
ACTCTATCTCGGGCTATTCTTTTGATTTATAAGGGATTTTGCCGATTTCGGTCTATTGGTTAAAAAATGA
GCTGATTTAACAAAAATTTAACGCGAATTTTAACAAAATATTAACGTTTACAATTTTATGGTGCACTCTC
AGTACAATCTGCTCTGATGCCGCATAGTTAAGCCAGCCCCGACACCCGCCAACACCCGCTGACGCGCCCT
GACGGGCTTGTCTGCTCCCGGCATCCGCTTACAGACAAGCTGTGACCGTCTCCGGGAGCTGCATGTGTCA
GAGGTTTTCACCGTCATCACCGAAACGCGCGAGACGAAAGGGCCTCGTGATACGCCTATTTTTATAGGTT
AATGTCATGATAATAATGGTTTCTTAGACGTCAGGTGGCACTTTTCGGGGAAATGTGCGCGGAACCCCTA
TTTGTTTATTTTTCTAAATACATTCAAATATGTATCCGCTCATGAGACAATAACCCTGATAAATGCTTCA
ATAATATTGAAAAAGGAAGAGTATGAGTATTCAACATTTCCGTGTCGCCCTTATTCCCTTTTTTGCGGCA
TTTTGCCTTCCTGTTTTTGCTCACCCAGAAACGCTGGTGAAAGTAAAAGATGCTGAAGATCAGTTGGGTG
CACGAGTGGGTTACATCGAACTGGATCTCAACAGCGGTAAGATCCTTGAGAGTTTTCGCCCCGAAGAACG
TTTTCCAATGATGAGCACTTTTAAAGTTCTGCTATGTGGCGCGGTATTATCCCGTATTGACGCCGGGCAA
GAGCAACTCGGTCGCCGCATACACTATTCTCAGAATGACTTGGTTGAGTACTCACCAGTCACAGAAAAGC
ATCTTACGGATGGCATGACAGTAAGAGAATTATGCAGTGCTGCCATAACCATGAGTGATAACACTGCGGC
CAACTTACTTCTGACAACGATCGGAGGACCGAAGGAGCTAACCGCTTTTTTGCACAACATGGGGGATCAT
GTAACTCGCCTTGATCGTTGGGAACCGGAGCTGAATGAAGCCATACCAAACGACGAGCGTGACACCACGA
TGCCTGTAGCAATGGCAACAACGTTGCGCAAACTATTAACTGGCGAACTACTTACTCTAGCTTCCCGGCA
ACAATTAATAGACTGGATGGAGGCGGATAAAGTTGCAGGACCACTTCTGCGCTCGGCCCTTCCGGCTGGC
TGGTTTATTGCTGATAAATCTGGAGCCGGTGAGCGTGGGTCTCGCGGTATCATTGCAGCACTGGGGCCAG
ATGGTAAGCCCTCCCGTATCGTAGTTATCTACACGACGGGGAGTCAGGCAACTATGGATGAACGAAATAG
ACAGATCGCTGAGATAGGTGCCTCACTGATTAAGCATTGGTAACTGTCAGACCAAGTTTACTCATATATA
CTTTAGATTGATTTAAAACTTCATTTTTAATTTAAAAGGATCTAGGTGAAGATCCTTTTTGATAATCTCA
TGACCAAAATCCCTTAACGTGAGTTTTCGTTCCACTGAGCGTCAGACCCCGTAGAAAAGATCAAAGGATC
TTCTTGAGATCCTTTTTTTCTGCGCGTAATCTGCTGCTTGCAAACAAAAAAACCACCGCTACCAGCGGTG
GTTTGTTTGCCGGATCAAGAGCTACCAACTCTTTTTCCGAAGGTAACTGGCTTCAGCAGAGCGCAGATAC
CAAATACTGTTCTTCTAGTGTAGCCGTAGTTAGGCCACCACTTCAAGAACTCTGTAGCACCGCCTACATA
CCTCGCTCTGCTAATCCTGTTACCAGTGGCTGCTGCCAGTGGCGATAAGTCGTGTCTTACCGGGTTGGAC
TCAAGACGATAGTTACCGGATAAGGCGCAGCGGTCGGGCTGAACGGGGGGTTCGTGCACACAGCCCAGCT
TGGAGCGAACGACCTACACCGAACTGAGATACCTACAGCGTGAGCTATGAGAAAGCGCCACGCTTCCCGA
AGGGAGAAAGGCGGACAGGTATCCGGTAAGCGGCAGGGTCGGAACAGGAGAGCGCACGAGGGAGCTTCCA
GGGGGAAACGCCTGGTATCTTTATAGTCCTGTCGGGTTTCGCCACCTCTGACTTGAGCGTCGATTTTTGT
GATGCTCGTCAGGGGGGCGGAGCCTATGGAAAAACGCCAGCAACGCGGCCTTTTTACGGTTCCTGGCCTT
TTGCTGGCCTTTTGCTCACATGT
